>Addgene plasmid #162688 | pFE-sfGFP | addgene full sequence | sequence record 324171 | Addgene NGS Result
AAAGACTGGGCCTTTCGTTTTATCTGTTGTTTGTCGGTGAACGCTCTCCTGAGTAGGACAAATCCGCCGC
CGCTAGCAGTTCGTAGACGGAAACAAACGCAGAATCCAAGCAAAAGGGAATAAGGGCGACACGGAAATGT
TGAATACTCATACTCTTCCTTTTTCAATATTATTGAAGCATTTATCAGGGTTATGTCCACTGGGTTCGTG
CCTTCATCCGGATATCCAGGAACTGTTAAGACCCACTTTCACATTTAAGTTGTTTTTCTAATCCGCATAT
GATCAATTCAAGGCCGAATAAGAAGGCTGGCTCTGCACCTTGGTGATCAAATAATTCGATAGCTTGTCGT
AATAATGGCGGCATACTATCAGTAGTAGGTGTTTCCCTTTCTTCTTTAGCGACTTGATGCTCTTGATCTT
CCAATACGCAACCTAAAGTAAAATGCCCCACAGCGCTGAGTGCATATAATGCATTCTCTAGTGAAAAACC
TTGTTGGCATAAAAAGGCTAATTGATTTTCGAGAGTTTCATACTGTTTTTCTGTAGGCCGTGTACCTAAA
TGTACTTTTGCTCCATCGCGATGACTTAGTAAAGCACATCTAAAACTTTTAGCGTTATTACGTAAAAAAT
CTTGCCAGCTTTCCCCTTCTAAAGGGCAAAAGTGAGTATGGTGCCTATCTAACATCTCAATGGCTAAGGC
GTCGAGCAAAGCCCGCTTATTTTTTACATGCCAATACAATGTAGGCTGCTCTACACCTAGCTTCTGGGCG
AGTTTACGGGTTGTTAAACCTTCGATTCCGACCTCATTAAGCAGCTCTAATGCGCTGTTAATCACTTTAC
TTTTATCTAATCTAGACATACTCTTCCTTTTTCAATATTATTGAAGCATTTATCAGGGTTATTGTCTCAT
GAGCGGATACATATTTGAATGTATTTAGAAAAATAAACAAATAGGGGTTCCGCGTTTCCCTCGACAATTC
GCGCTAGACCTAGGGCGTTCGGCTGCGGCGAGCGGTATCAGCTCACTCAAAGGCGGTAATACGGTTATCC
ACAGAATCAGGGGATAACGCAGGAAAGAACATGTGAGCAAAAGGCCAGCAAAAGGCCAGGAACCGTAAAA
AGGCCGCGTTGCTGGCGTTTTTCCATAGGCTCCGCCCCCCTGACGAGCATCACAAAAATCGACGCTCAAG
TCAGAGGTGGCGAAACCCGACAGGACTATAAAGATACCAGGCGTTTCCCCCTGGAAGCTCCCTCGTGCGC
TCTCCTGTTCCGACCCTGCCGCTTACCGGATACCTGTCCGCCTTTCTCCCTTCGGGAAGCGTGGCGCTTT
CTCATAGCTCACGCTGTAGGTATCTCAGTTCGGTGTAGGTCGTTCGCTCCAAGCTGGGCTGTGTGCACGA
ACCCCCCGTTCAGCCCGACCGCTGCGCCTTATCCGGTAACTATCGTCTTGAGTCCAACCCGGTAAGACAC
GACTTATCGCCACTGGCAGCAGCCACTGGTAACAGGATTAGCAGAGCGAGGTATGTAGGCGGTGCTACAG
AGTTCTTGAAGTGGTGGCCTAACTACGGCTACACTAGAAGGACAGTATTTGGTATCTGCGCTCTGCTGAA
GCCAGTTACCTTCGGAAAAAGAGTTGGTAGCTCTTGATCCGGCAAACAAACCACCGCTGGTAGCGGTGGT
TTTTTTGTTTGCAAGCAGCAGATTACGCGCAGAAAAAAAGGATCTCAAGAAGATCCTTTGATCTTTTCTA
CGGGGTCTGACGCTCAGTGGAACGAAAACTCACGTTAAGGGATTTTGGTCATGACTAGTGCTTGGATTCT
CACCAATAAAAAACGCCCGGCGGCAACCGAGCGTTCTGAACAAATCCAGATGGAGTTCTGAGGTCATTAC
TGGATCTATCAACAGGAGTCCAAGCGAGCTCTCGAACCCCAGAGTCCCGCTCAGAAGAACTCGTCAAGAA
GGCGATAGAAGGCGATGCGCTGCGAATCGGGAGCGGCGATACCGTAAAGCACGAGGAAGCGGTCAGCCCA
TTCGCCGCCAAGCTCTTCAGCAATATCACGGGTAGCCAACGCTATGTCCTGATAGCGGTCCGCCACACCC
AGCCGGCCACAGTCGATGAATCCAGAAAAGCGGCCATTTTCCACCATGATATTCGGCAAGCAGGCATCGC
CATGGGTCACGACGAGATCCTCGCCGTCGGGCATGCGCGCCTTGAGCCTGGCGAACAGTTCGGCTGGCGC
GAGCCCCTGATGCTCTTCGTCCAGATCATCCTGATCGACAAGACCGGCTTCCATCCGAGTACGTGCTCGC
TCGATGCGATGTTTCGCTTGGTGGTCGAATGGGCAGGTAGCCGGATCAAGCGTATGCAGCCGCCGCATTG
CATCAGCCATGATGGATACTTTCTCGGCAGGAGCAAGGTGAGATGACAGGAGATCCTGCCCCGGCACTTC
GCCCAATAGCAGCCAGTCCCTTCCCGCTTCAGTGACAACGTCGAGCACAGCTGCGCAAGGAACGCCCGTC
GTGGCCAGCCACGATAGCCGCGCTGCCTCGTCCTGCAGTTCATTCAGGGCACCGGACAGGTCGGTCTTGA
CAAAAAGAACCGGGCGCCCCTGCGCTGACAGCCGGAACACGGCGGCATCAGAGCAGCCGATTGTCTGTTG
TGCCCAGTCATAGCCGAATAGCCTCTCCACCCAAGCGGCCGGAGAACCTGCGTGCAATCCATCTTGTTCA
ATCATGCGAAACGATCCTCATCCTGTCTCTTGATCAGATCTTGATCCCCTGCGCCATCAGATCCTTGGCG
GCAAGAAAGCCATCCAGTTTACTTTGCAGGGCTTCCCAACCTTACCAGAGGGCGCCCCAGCTGGCAATTC
CGACGTCTAAGAAACCATTATTATCATGACATTAACCTATAAAAATAGGCGTATCACGAGGCCCTTTCGT
CTTCACCTCGAGTCCCTATCAGTGATAGAGATTGACATCCCTATCAGTGATAGAGATACTGAGCACATCA
GCAGGACGCACTGACCGAATTCATTAAAGAGGAGAAAGGTACCATGTCCGTGAGCAAGGGCGAGGAGCTG
TTCACCGGGGTGGTGCCCATCCTGGTCGAGCTGGACGGCGACGTAAACGGCCACAAGTTCAGCGTGCGCG
GCGAGGGCGAGGGCGATGCCACCAACGGCAAGCTGACCCTGAAGTTCATCTGCACCACCGGCAAGCTGCC
CGTGCCCTGGCCCACCCTCGTGACCACCCTGACCTACGGCGTGCAGTGCTTCAGCCGCTACCCCGACCAC
ATGAAGCAGCACGACTTCTTCAAGTCCGCCATGCCCGAAGGCTACGTCCAGGAGCGCACCATCTCCTTCA
AGGACGACGGCACCTACAAGACCCGCGCCGAGGTGAAGTTCGAGGGCGACACCCTGGTGAACCGCATCGA
GCTGAAGGGCATCGACTTCAAGGAGGACGGCAACATCCTGGGGCACAAGCTGGAGTACAACTTCAACAGC
CACAACGTCTATATCACGGCCGACAAGCAGAAGAACGGCATCAAGGCGAACTTCAAGATCCGCCACAACG
TCGAGGACGGCAGCGTGCAGCTCGCCGACCACTACCAGCAGAACACCCCCATCGGCGACGGCCCCGTGCT
GCTGCCCGACAACCACTACCTGAGCACCCAGTCCAAGCTGAGCAAAGACCCCAACGAGAAGCGCGATCAC
ATGGTCCTGCTGGAGTTCGTGACCGCCGCCGGGATCACTCTCGGCATGGACGAGCTGTACAAGAGCGGTC
ACCATCACCATCACCATTAAGAATTCCTGCAGCCCGGGGGATCCCATGGTACGCGTGCTAGAGGCATCAA
ATAAAACGAAAGGCTCAGTCG
Features (pLannotate 1.2.2; 13 found; start..end, strand, type, name):
    112..151     -  CDS            AmpR (fragment): β-lactamase; bla; confers resistance to ampicillin, carbenicillin, and related antibiotics
    152..194     -  promoter       AmpR promoter (fragment): bla
    236..859     -  CDS            TetR: tetracycline repressor TetR; tetR from transposon Tn10; TetR binds to the tetracycline operator tetO to inhibit transcription. This inhibition can be relieved by adding tetracycline or doxycycline.
    860..964     -  promoter       AmpR promoter: bla
   1140..1728    -  rep_origin     ori: high-copy-number ColE1/pMB1/pBR322/pUC origin of replication
   1816..1910    -  terminator     lambda t0 terminator: transcription terminator from phage lambda
   1944..2735    -  CDS            neo: KKA2_KLEPN - Also known as kan, nptII. Experimental evidence at protein level: Swiss-Prot protein existence level 1. Resistance to kanamycin, neomycin, paromomycin, ribostamycin, butirosin and gentamicin B. From Klebsiella pneumoniae.
   2767..2886    -  CDS            tnpA (fragment): TN5P_ECOLX - Also known as tnp. Experimental evidence at protein level: Swiss-Prot protein existence level 1. Mediates transposition of transposon Tn5 by a 'cut and paste' mechanism. First, the monomeric transposase binds the 19 bp inverted DNA repeats flanking the transposon. Then, dimerization of the DNA- bound transposase creates a synaptic DNA complex. After nicking of the first DNA strand, excision of the transposon proceeds through a series of intermediates. The transposase then mediates the insertion of the transposon at a new site by strand transfer. The activity of the wild- type tran
   2953..3026    +  promoter       PLtetO-1 promoter: modified phage lambda PL promoter with tet operator sites (Lutz and Bujard, 1997)
   3060..3773    +  CDS            SiriusGFP: enhanced GFP (EGFP) derivative that exhibits robust folding and enhanced photostability (Zhong et al., 2019) mammalian codon-optimized
   3780..3797    +  CDS            6xHis: 6xHis affinity tag
   3801..3824    -  misc_feature   MCS (fragment): pBluescript multiple cloning site
   3848..63      +  terminator     rrnB T1 terminator (across the origin): Escherichia coli rrnB; transcription terminator T1 from the E. coli rrnB gene
