[The description below was written by a language model from this plasmid's Addgene catalogue record and pLannotate feature annotations shown in this document.]
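Description:
pFE-sfGFP is a 3,871 bp high-copy bacterial expression plasmid built on pFE21, a backbone derived from pZE21 that combines the PLtetO-1 promoter with a constitutively expressed tetR gene. It replicates in E. coli from a ColE1/pMB1-type origin and is selected with kanamycin through the neo (nptII) aminoglycoside phosphotransferase gene, which is followed by a lambda t0 terminator. Short fragments annotated as AmpR coding sequence, a partial AmpR promoter, a Tn5 transposase remnant and a piece of a pBluescript polylinker appear to be leftovers of earlier cloning steps rather than functional elements.

The payload is superfolder GFP (a 747 bp insert introduced by Gibson assembly) carrying a C-terminal 6xHis tag, transcribed from PLtetO-1 and terminated by the rrnB T1 terminator, which spans the sequence origin. The automated annotation labels this open reading frame SiriusGFP, a closely related GFP derivative, but the catalogue entry identifies it as sfGFP. PLtetO-1 is a modified phage lambda PL promoter bearing tet operator sites. The Tn10 TetR repressor, encoded on the opposite strand and driven by a full-length bla (AmpR) promoter, binds these operators and keeps expression off until a tetracycline-class inducer relieves repression. Because the repressor is carried on the plasmid, regulation does not depend on a host strain that supplies TetR.

The record describes the plasmid as the vector control for the pFE series, expressing a fluorescent protein in place of a functional gene. It was deposited with work on reconstituting a bacterial CO2-concentrating mechanism in E. coli.
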