Addgene plasmid #162688: pFE-sfGFP
Purpose: pFE vector control expressing sfGFP
Depositing lab: David Savage. Depositing organization: University of California, Berkeley. Publication: Functional reconstitution of a bacterial CO2 concentrating mechanism in E. coli. Flamholz AI, Dugan E, Blikstad C, Gleizer S, Ben-Nissan R, Amram S, Antonovsky N, Ravishankar S, Noor E, Bar-Even A, Milo R, Savage D. Elife. 2020 Oct 21;9. pii: 59882. doi: 10.7554/eLife.59882. PubMed 33084575.
Backbone
  Vector backbone: pFE21 (derived from pZE21 under PLtet0-1 and constitutive tetR)
  Backbone size w/o insert (bp): 3124
  Total vector size (bp): 3871
  Vector type: Bacterial Expression
Growth in bacteria
  Bacterial resistance: Kanamycin, 50 μg/mL
  Growth temperature: 37°C
  Growth strain: DH5alpha
  Copy number: High Copy
Gene/Insert
  Gene/Insert name: sfGFP
  Insert size (bp): 747
  Promoter: PLtet0-1 promoter
  Tag / fusion protein: C terminal 6x His tag (C terminal on insert)
  Cloning method: Gibson Cloning
  Sequencing primers: 5′ gaaagccatccagtttactttgca; 3′ GCGTTCACCGACAAACAACA
Terms and licenses: Academic/Nonprofit Terms; Industry Terms: Not Available to Industry
How to cite: pFE-sfGFP was a gift from David Savage (Addgene plasmid # 162688 ; http://n2t.net/addgene:162688 ; RRID:Addgene_162688)
